>Addgene plasmid #239018 | pET29b-Rhobin2 | addgene full sequence | sequence record 472824 | Addgene NGS Result
AGGATCGAGATCGATCTCGATCCCGCGAAATTAATACGACTCACTATAGGGGAATTGTGAGCGGATAACA
ATTCCCCTCTAGAAATAATTTTGTTTAACTTTAAGAAGGAGATATACATATGCACCACCACCACCACCAC
GAAAACCTGTACTTCCAGAGCGAGAAAAATCAGTTTATCATCGATATTTATGAAAAGTTGAATGAGTACC
ACAAGAAGCTGCTCGAACTGGCGAGAGCGCTGGCAGAAGCACTTCGGGCCGGGGATCGAGCGCGCGCTGG
CCGATTGCTGGAGGAGTTCCTTGCGACGTTCAAAGCAATGAAAGCATACGGAGATGCTAAAGAGGTCGAG
AGTTTTCTCTACTTCAGTGAGGAGGAACTTGCGGCCATATTTGCGGAATCAGATGTCGAACGGAAGAAGC
TGGGAGTGACACTCAAGATCCCTGAAGTCGTGGCCATGGTAGAGGAACTGGGTCGCGCATTTGAGGCTGG
GGATACTGCTACTGCGGCGGCGATAGTAGAAAAGTTGGTAAAGTTTTACGAGGCAAACATAATAATAGGC
CAAAAGAGAATCGATGAACTCAAGTCAAAAATTTAACTCGAGTGAGATCCGGCTGCTAACAAAGCCCGAA
AGGAAGCTGAGTTGGCTGCTGCCACCGCTGAGCAATAACTAGCATAACCCCTTGGGGCCTCTAAACGGGT
CTTGAGGGGTTTTTTGCTGAAAGGAGGAACTATATCCGGATTGGCGAATGGG
[124 nt withheld, positions 753-876]
C
[91 nt withheld, positions 878-968]
A
[49 nt withheld, positions 970-1018]
CCTTTGACGTTGGAGTCCACGTTCTTT
[37 nt withheld, positions 1046-1082]
ACCCTATCTCGGTCTATTCTTTTGATTTATAAGGGATTTTGCCGATTTCGGCCTATTGGTTAAAAAATGA
GCTGATTTAACAAAAATTTAACGCGAATTTTAACAAAATATTAACGCTTACAATTTAGGTGGCACTTTTC
GGGGAAATGTGCGCGGAACCCCTATTTGTTTATTTTTCTAAATACATTCAAATATGTATCCGCTCATGAA
TTAATTCTTAGAAAAACTCATCGAGCATCAAATGAAACTGCAATTTATTCATATCAGGATTATCAATACC
ATATTTTTGAAAAAGCCGTTTCTGTAATGAAGGAGAAAACTCACCGAGGCAGTTCCATAGGATGGCAAGA
TCCTGGTATCGGTCTGCGATTCCGACTCGTCCAACATCAATACAACCTATTAATTTCCCCTCGTCAAAAA
TAAGGTTATCAAGTGAGAAATCACCATGAGTGACGACTGAATCCGGTGAGAATGGCAAAAGTTTATGCAT
TTCTTTCCAGACTTGTTCAACAGGCCAGCCATTACGCTCGTCATCAAAATCACTCGCATCAACCAAACCG
TTATTCATTCGTGATTGCGCCTGAGCGAGACGAAATACGCGATCGCTGTTAAAAGGACAATTACAAACAG
GAATCGAATGCAACCGGCGCAGGAACACTGCCAGCGCATCAACAATATTTTCACCTGAATCAGGATATTC
TTCTAATACCTGGAATGCTGTTTTCCCGGGGATCGCAGTGGTGAGTAACCATGCATCATCAGGAGTACGG
ATAAAATGCTTGATGGTCGGAAGAGGCATAAATTCCGTCAGCCAGTTTAGTCTGACCATCTCATCTGTAA
CATCATTGGCAACGCTACCTTTGCCATGTTTCAGAAACAACTCTGGCGCATCGGGCTTCCCATACAATCG
ATAGATTGTCGCACCTGATTGCCCGACATTATCGCGAGCCCATTTATACCCATATAAATCAGCATCCATG
TTGGAATTTAATCGCGGCCTAGAGCAAGACGTTTCCCGTTGAATATGGCTCATAACACCCCTTGTATTAC
TGTTTATGTAAGCAGACAGTTTTATTGTTCATGACCAAAATCCCTTAACGTGAGTTTTCGTTCCACTGAG
CGTCAGACCCCGTAGAAAAGATCAAAGGATCTTCTTGAGATCCTTTTTTTCTGCGCGTAATCTGCTGCTT
GCAAACAAAAAAACCACCGCTACCAGCGGTGGTTTGTTTGCCGGATCAAGAGCTACCAACTCTTTTTCCG
AAGGTAACTGGCTTCAGCAGAGCGCAGATACCAAATACTGTCCTTCTAGTGTAGCCGTAGTTAGGCCACC
ACTTCAAGAACTCTGTAGCACCGCCTACATACCTCGCTCTGCTAATCCTGTTACCAGTGGCTGCTGCCAG
TGGCGATAAGTCGTGTCTTACCGGGTTGGACTCAAGACGATAGTTACCGGATAAGGCGCAGCGGTCGGGC
TGAACGGGGGGTTCGTGCACACAGCCCAGCTTGGAGCGAACGACCTACACCGAACTGAGATACCTACAGC
GTGAGCTATGAGAAAGCGCCACGCTTCCCGAAGGGAGAAAGGCGGACAGGTATCCGGTAAGCGGCAGGGT
CGGAACAGGAGAGCGCACGAGGGAGCTTCCAGGGGGAAACGCCTGGTATCTTTATAGTCCTGTCGGGTTT
CGCCACCTCTGACTTGAGCGTCGATTTTTGTGATGCTCGTCAGGGGGGCGGAGCCTATGGAAAAACGCCA
GCAACGCGGCCTTTTTACGGTTCCTGGCCTTTTGCTGGCCTTTTGCTCACATGTTCTTTCCTGCGTTATC
CCCTGATTCTGTGGATAACCGTATTACCGCCTTTGAGTGAGCTGATACCGCTCGCCGCAGCCGAACGACC
GAGCGCAGCGAGTCAGTGAGCGAGGAAGCGGAAGAGCGCCTGATGCGGTATTTTCTCCTTACGCATCTGT
GCGGTATTTCACACCGCAATGGTGCACTCTCAGTACAATCTGCTCTGATGCCGCATAGTTAAGCCAGTAT
ACACTCCGCTATCGCTACGTGACTGGGTCATGGCTGCGCCCCGACACCCGCCAACACCCGCTGACGCGCC
CTGACGGGCTTGTCTGCTCCCGGCATCCGCTTACAGACAAGCTGTGACCGTCTCCGGGAGCTGCATGTGT
CAGAGGTTTTCACCGTCATCACCGAAACGCGCGAGGCAGCTGCGGTAAAGCTCATCAGCGTGGTCGTGAA
GCGATTCACAGATGTCTGCCTGTTCATCCGCGTCCAGCTCGTTGAGTTTCTCCAGAAGCGTTAATGTCTG
GCTTCTGATAAAGCGGGCCATGTTAAGGGCGGTTTTTTCCTGTTTGGTCACTGATGCCTCCGTGTAAGGG
GGATTTCTGTTCATGGGGGTAATGATACCGATGAAACGAGAGAGGATGCTCACGATACGGGTTACTGATG
ATGAACATGCCCGGTTACTGGAACGTTGTGAGGGTAAACAACTGGCGGTATGGATGCGGCGGGACCAGAG
AAAAATCACTCAGGGTCAATGCCAGCGCTTCGTTAATACAGATGTAGGTGTTCCACAGGGTAGCCAGCAG
CATCCTGCGATGCAGATCCGGAACATAATGGTGCAGGGCGCTGACTTCCGCGTTTCCAGACTTTACGAAA
CACGGAAACCGAAGACCATTCATGTTGTTGCTCAGGTCGCAGACGTTTTGCAGCAGCAGTCGCTTCACGT
TCGCTCGCGTATCGGTGATTCATTCTGCTAACCAGTAAGGCAACCCCGCCAGCCTAGCCGGGTCCTCAAC
GACAGGAGCACGATCATGCGCACCCGTGGGGCCGCCATGCCGGCGATAATGGCCTGCTTCTCGCCGAAAC
GTTTGGTGGCGGGACCAGTGACGAAGGCTTGAGCGAGGGCGTGCAAGATTCCGAATACCGCAAGCGACAG
GCCGATCATCGTCGCGCTCCAGCGAAAGCGGTCCTCGCCGAAAATGACCCAGAGCGCTGCCGGCACCTGT
CCTACGAGTTGCATGATAAAGAAGACAGTCATAAGTGCGGCGACGATAGTCATGCCCCGCGCCCACCGGA
AGGAGCTGACTGGGTTGAAGGCTCTCAAGGGCATCGGTCGAGATCCCGGTGCCTAATGAGTGAGCTAACT
TACATTAATTGCGTTGCGCTCACTGCCCGCTTTCCAGTCGGGAAACCTGTCGTGCCAGCTGCATTAATGA
ATCGGCCAACGCGCGGGGAGAGGCGGTTTGCGTATTGGGCGCCAGGGTGGTTTTTCTTTTCACCAGTGAG
ACGGGCAACAGCTGATTGCCCTTCACCGCCTGGCCCTGAGAGAGTTGCAGCAAGCGGTCCACGCTGGTTT
GCCCCAGCAGGCGAAAATCCTGTTTGATGGTGGTTAACGGCGGGATATAACATGAGCTGTCTTCGGTATC
GTCGTATCCCACTACCGAGATGTCCGCACCAACGCGCAGCCCGGACTCGGTAATGGCGCGCATTGCGCCC
AGCGCCATCTGATCGTTGGCAACCAGCATCGCAGTGGGAACGATGCCCTCATTCAGCATTTGCATGGTTT
GTTGAAAACCGGACATGGCACTCCAGTCGCCTTCCCGTTCCGCTATCGGCTGAATTTGATTGCGAGTGAG
ATATTTATGCCAGCCAGCCAGACGCAGACGCGCCGAGACAGAACTTAATGGGCCCGCTAACAGCGCGATT
TGCTGGTGACCCAATGCGACCAGATGCTCCACGCCCAGTCGCGTACCGTCTTCATGGGAGAAAATAATAC
TGTTGATGGGTGTCTGGTCAGAGACATCAAGAAATAACGCCGGAACATTAGTGCAGGCAGCTTCCACAGC
AATGGCATCCTGGTCATCCAGCGGATAGTTAATGATCAGCCCACTGACGCGTTGCGCGAGAAGATTGTGC
ACCGCCGCTTTACAGGCTTCGACGCCGCTTCGTTCTACCATCGACACCACCACGCTGGCACCCAGTTGAT
CGGCGCGAGATTTAATCGCCGCGACAATTTGCGACGGCGCGTGCAGGGCCAGACTGGAGGTGGCAACGCC
AATCAGCAACGACTGTTTGCCCGCCAGTTGTTGTGCCACGCGGTTGGGAATGTAATTCAGCTCCGCCATC
GCCGCTTCCACTTTTTCCCGCGTTTTCGCAGAAACGTGGCTGGCCTGGTTCACCACGCGGGAAACGGTCT
GATAAGAGACACCGGCATACTCTGCGACATCGTATAACGTTACTGGTTTCACATTCACCACCCTGAATTG
ACTCTCTTCCGGGCGCTATCATGCCATACCGCGAAAGGTTTTGCGCCATTCGATGGTGTCCGGGATCTCG
ACGCTCTCCCTTATGCGACTCCTGCATTAGGAAGCAGCCCAGTAGTAGGTTGAGGCCGTTGAGCACCGCC
GCCGCAAGGAATGGTGCATGCAAGGAGATGGCGCCCAACAGTCCCCCGGCCACGGGGCCTGCCACCATAC
CCACGCCGAAACAAGCGCTCATGAGCCCGAAGTGGCGAGCCCGATCTTCCCCATCGGTGATGTCGGCGAT
ATAGGCGCCAGCAACCGCACCTGTGGCGCCGGTGATGCCGGCCACGATGCGTCCGGCGTAG
Features (pLannotate 1.2.2; 19 found; start..end, strand, type, name):
     32..50      +  promoter       T7 promoter: promoter for bacteriophage T7 RNA polymerase
     51..75      +  protein_bind   lac operator: The lac repressor binds to the lac operator to inhibit transcription in E. coli. This inhibition can be relieved by adding lactose or isopropyl-β-D-thiogalactopyranoside (IPTG). lac repressor encoded by lacI
     90..112     +  RBS            RBS: efficient ribosome binding site from bacteriophage T7 gene 10 (Olins and Rangwala, 1989)
    123..140     +  CDS            9xHis (fragment): 9xHis affinity tag
    141..158     +  CDS            TEV site (fragment): tobacco etch virus (TEV) protease recognition and cleavage site
    612..661     +  CDS            SET1 (fragment): solubility-enhancement tag derived from T7 phage gene 10B
    669..716     +  terminator     T7 terminator: transcription terminator for bacteriophage T7 RNA polymerase
    753..1181    +  rep_origin     f1 ori (sequence partly withheld): f1 bacteriophage origin of replication; arrow indicates direction of (+) strand synthesis
   1234..1291    +  promoter       AmpR promoter (fragment): bla
   1300..2115    -  CDS            KanR: aminoglycoside phosphotransferase; aph(3')-Ia; confers resistance to kanamycin in bacteria or G418 (Geneticin®) in eukaryotes
   2237..2825    +  rep_origin     ori: high-copy-number ColE1/pMB1/pBR322/pUC origin of replication
   3011..3150    -  misc_feature   bom: basis of mobility region from pBR322
   3252..3443    -  CDS            rop: Rop protein, which maintains plasmids at low copy number; rop
   3460..3840    +  CDS            YPB1_ECOLX: Protein predicted: Swiss-Prot protein existence level 4. From Escherichia coli.
   3912..4203    -  CDS            TcR (fragment): tetracycline efflux protein; tet; confers resistance to tetracycline
   4218..4239    -  protein_bind   CAP binding site: CAP binding activates transcription in the presence of cAMP. E. coli catabolite activator protein
   4252..5334    -  CDS            lacI: lac repressor; lacI; The lac repressor binds to the lac operator to inhibit transcription in E. coli. This inhibition can be relieved by adding lactose or isopropyl-β-D-thiogalactopyranoside (IPTG).
   5335..5412    -  promoter       lacI promoter: lacI
   5420..6       -  CDS            TcR (fragment) (across the origin): tetracycline efflux protein; tet; confers resistance to tetracycline
