[The description below was written by a language model from this plasmid's Addgene catalogue record and pLannotate feature annotations shown in this document.]
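Description:
pET29b-Rhobin2 is a bacterial expression plasmid built on the pET29b backbone for overproducing Rhobin2, a synthetic, de novo designed protein that binds rhodamine dyes. The sequenced plasmid is about 5.7 kb. It is maintained in E. coli through a ColE1/pBR322-type origin accompanied by the rop gene and the bom mobility region, which generally keep copy number moderate, although the record lists copy number as unknown. Selection is by kanamycin through an aminoglycoside phosphotransferase gene. An f1 phage origin is also present, along with short annotated tetracycline-resistance fragments and a predicted E. coli ORF that appear to be pBR322-derived backbone remnants rather than functional elements.

The Rhobin2 coding sequence was cloned between NdeI and XhoI sites downstream of a T7 promoter fused to a lac operator and the strong phage T7 gene 10 ribosome binding site, and it is followed by the T7 terminator. The plasmid carries lacI with its own promoter, so transcription is repressed until induction with IPTG or lactose in a host that supplies T7 RNA polymerase. The protein carries an N-terminal 6xHis tag followed by a TEV protease cleavage site, allowing metal-affinity purification and subsequent tag removal. The annotation software labels these as partial matches to a 9xHis tag and a TEV site, consistent with the depositor's description. The designed open reading frame itself is not annotated, as expected for a novel sequence, and the short "SET1" fragment called just before the terminator is probably a backbone-derived match rather than a deliberate solubility tag. The construct is intended for recombinant production of Rhobin2, developed as a pan-rhodamine binder for fluorescence microscopy.
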