Addgene plasmid #239018: pET29b-Rhobin2
Purpose: Bacterial overexpression of de novo Rhodamine binder 2 (Rhobin2) protein
Depositing lab: William DeGrado & Bo Huang. Depositing organization: University of California, San Francisco (UCSF). Publication: De novo pan-rhodamine binders for fluorescence microscopy from mammalian cells to extremophiles. Chen Y, Yserentant K, Hong K, Chen K, Kuang Y, Picardo RS, Bhowmick A, Charles-Orszag A, Lord SJ, Lu L, Hou K, Mann SI, Bhattacharya S, Horst M, Grimm JB, Lavis LD, Mullins RD, DeGrado WF, Huang B. Cell. 2026 Sep 1:S0092-8674(26)00934-7. doi: 10.1016/j.cell.2026.08.007. PubMed 42679818.
Backbone
  Vector backbone: pET29b
  Vector type: Bacterial Expression
Growth in bacteria
  Bacterial resistance: Kanamycin, 50 μg/mL
  Growth temperature: 37°C
  Growth strain: DH5alpha
  Copy number: Unknown
Gene/Insert
  Gene/Insert name: RhoBin2
  Species: Synthetic
  Promoter: T7
  Tag / fusion protein: 6xHis (N terminal on insert)
  Cloning method: Restriction Enzyme; 5′ cloning site NdeI (unknown if destroyed); 3′ cloning site XhoI (unknown if destroyed)
Terms and licenses: Academic/Nonprofit Terms; Industry Terms: Not Available to Industry
Depositor comments: Encoding de novo Rhodamine binder protein Rhobin2 with N-terminal 6xHisTag-TEV protease cleavage sequence . Please visit https://doi.org/10.1101/2025.06.24.661379 for bioRxiv preprint.
How to cite: pET29b-Rhobin2 was a gift from William DeGrado & Bo Huang (Addgene plasmid # 239018 ; http://n2t.net/addgene:239018 ; RRID:Addgene_239018)
